Addgene plasmid #144444: TFORF2968
Purpose: Lentiviral vector for overexpressing transcription factor ORFs with unique 24-bp barcodes. Barcodes facilitate identification of transcription factors in pooled screens.
Depositing lab: Feng Zhang. Depositing organization: Broad Institute. Publication: A transcription factor atlas of directed differentiation. Joung J, Ma S, Tay T, Geiger-Schuller KR, Kirchgatterer PC, Verdine VK, Guo B, Arias-Garcia MA, Allen WE, Singh A, Kuksenko O, Abudayyeh OO, Gootenberg JS, Fu Z, Macrae RK, Buenrostro JD, Regev A, Zhang F. Cell. 2023 Jan 5;186(1):209-229.e26. doi: 10.1016/j.cell.2022.11.026. PubMed 36608654.
Backbone
  Vector backbone: pLX_TRC317
  Backbone manufacturer: Broad Institute Genetic Perturbation Platform
  Backbone size w/o insert (bp): 8264
  Vector type: Mammalian Expression, Lentiviral
  Selectable markers: Puromycin
Growth in bacteria
  Bacterial resistance: Ampicillin, 100 μg/mL
  Growth temperature: 37°C
  Growth strain: NEB Stable
  Copy number: High Copy
Gene/Insert
  Gene/Insert name: NR0B1
  Species: H. sapiens (human)
  Insert size (bp): 1622
  Entrez Gene: NR0B1 (a.k.a. AHC, AHCH, AHX, DAX-1, DAX1, DSS, GTD, HHG, NROB1, SRXY2)
  Promoter: EF1a
  Tag / fusion protein: V5 (C terminal on insert)
  Cloning method: Gateway Cloning
  Sequencing primers: 5′ GGGTGGAGACTGAAGTTAGGCCAG; 3′ CACATAGCGTAAAAGGAGCAACATAG
Resource information
  A portion of this plasmid was derived from a plasmid made by: Broad Institute Genetic Perturbation Platform
Terms and licenses: Academic/Nonprofit Terms; Industry Terms: Not Available to Industry
Depositor comments: NM_000475.4 Please test multiple small colonies in case of plasmid recombination. To make this collection available in a timely manner, a portion of this collection was not fully sequenced by Addgene. If an Addgene verified full plasmid sequence is not available, please contact us prior to placing an order to request the full sequence.
How to cite: TFORF2968 was a gift from Feng Zhang (Addgene plasmid # 144444 ; http://n2t.net/addgene:144444 ; RRID:Addgene_144444)
