[The description below was written by a language model from this plasmid's Addgene catalogue record and pLannotate feature annotations shown in this document.]
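Description:
TFORF2968 is a third-generation, self-inactivating lentiviral expression plasmid built on the pLX_TRC317 backbone and carrying the human orphan nuclear receptor NR0B1 (DAX1) as a barcoded transcription factor ORF. It belongs to a large collection designed for overexpressing transcription factors in mammalian cells, in which each ORF is paired with a unique 24-bp barcode so that the factor can be identified by sequencing in pooled screens. In bacteria the plasmid is maintained through a high-copy ColE1/pUC-type origin and ampicillin resistance (AmpR). An f1 origin and residual lac, T7 and T3 elements from the cloning backbone are also present. The depositor notes that the plasmid can recombine during propagation, as is common for LTR-containing vectors.

The viral genome is transcribed from an RSV promoter fused to a truncated HIV-1 5' LTR and contains the Ψ packaging signal, a gag fragment, the RRE for Rev-dependent export, a cPPT/CTS, WPRE to enhance transcript expression, and a ΔU3 3' LTR followed by an SV40 polyadenylation signal. Two expression units sit within it. An SV40 promoter drives the puromycin N-acetyltransferase gene for selecting transduced cells. Downstream, the EF-1α promoter drives the NR0B1 coding sequence, which was inserted by Gateway cloning and is flanked by attB1 and attB2 sites, with a C-terminal V5 epitope tag for detection. The barcode is not annotated in the feature table; a short U6 promoter fragment between the V5 tag and WPRE is annotated, but the record does not state its function. The construct is typically packaged into lentivirus for stable NR0B1 overexpression, alone or in pooled directed-differentiation screens.
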