Features (pLannotate 1.2.2; 34 found; start..end, strand, type, name):
      5..231     +  promoter       RSV promoter: Rous sarcoma virus enhancer/promoter
    232..412     +  LTR            5' LTR (truncated): truncated 5' long terminal repeat (LTR) from HIV-1
    459..584     +  misc_feature   HIV-1 Ψ: packaging signal of human immunodeficiency virus type 1
    568..931     +  CDS            HIV-1 gag (fragment): gag protein from human immunodeficiency virus 1; gag
   1077..1310    +  misc_feature   RRE: The Rev response element (RRE) of HIV-1 allows for Rev-dependent mRNA export from the nucleus to the cytoplasm.
   1687..1713    +  CDS            Rev (fragment): human immunodeficiency virus 1 (HIV-1) Rev protein; rev; enhances nuclear export of unspliced and incompletely spliced viral mRNAs
   1720..1743    +  promoter       SV40 promoter (fragment): SV40 early promoter
   1744..1815    +  promoter       SV40 promoter (fragment): SV40 enhancer and early promoter
   1839..1974    +  rep_origin     SV40 ori: SV40 origin of replication
   2020..2616    +  CDS            PuroR (fragment): puromycin N-acetyltransferase; pac from Streptomyces; confers resistance to puromycin
   2665..2782    +  misc_feature   cPPT/CTS: central polypurine tract and central termination sequence of HIV-1
   2847..2913    +  CDS            small t antigen (fragment): SV40 (simian virus 40) small t antigen
   2920..4098    +  promoter       EF-1α promoter: strong constitutive promoter for human elongation factor EF-1α
   4118..4142    +  protein_bind   attB1: mutant version of attB; recombination site for the Gateway® BP reaction BP Clonase™
   4148..5557    +  CDS            NR0B1: NR0B1_HUMAN - Also known as AHC, DAX1. Experimental evidence at protein level: Swiss-Prot protein existence level 1. Orphan nuclear receptor. Component of a cascade required for the development of the hypothalamic-pituitary-adrenal-gonadal axis. Acts as a coregulatory protein that inhibits the transcriptional activity of other nuclear receptors through heterodimeric interactions. May also have a role in the development of the embryo and in the maintenance of embryonic stem cell pluripotency (By similarity). From Homo sapiens (Human).
   5559..5583    -  protein_bind   attB2: mutant version of attB; recombination site for the Gateway® BP reaction BP Clonase™
   5591..5632    +  CDS            V5 tag: epitope tag from simian virus 5
   5648..5701    +  promoter       U6 promoter (fragment): RNA polymerase III promoter for human U6 snRNA
   5743..6331    +  misc_feature   WPRE: woodchuck hepatitis virus posttranscriptional regulatory element
   6382..6401    +  misc_feature   cPPT/CTS (fragment): central polypurine tract and central termination sequence of HIV-1
   6403..6636    +  LTR            3' LTR (ΔU3): self-inactivating 3' long terminal repeat (LTR) from HIV-1
   6714..6835    +  polyA_signal   SV40 poly(A) signal: SV40 polyadenylation signal
   6875..7010    +  rep_origin     SV40 ori: SV40 origin of replication
   7031..7049    -  promoter       T7 promoter: promoter for bacteriophage T7 RNA polymerase
   7057..7212    +  CDS            lacZα (fragment): LacZα fragment of β-galactosidase; lacZ fragment
   7217..7645    +  rep_origin     f1 ori (sequence partly withheld): f1 bacteriophage origin of replication; arrow indicates direction of (+) strand synthesis
   7698..7802    +  promoter       AmpR promoter: bla
   7803..8663    +  CDS            AmpR: β-lactamase; bla; confers resistance to ampicillin, carbenicillin, and related antibiotics
   8834..9422    +  rep_origin     ori: high-copy-number ColE1/pMB1/pBR322/pUC origin of replication
   9605..9697    +  CDS            lacI (fragment): lac repressor; lacI; The lac repressor binds to the lac operator to inhibit transcription in E. coli. This inhibition can be relieved by adding lactose or isopropyl-β-D-thiogalactopyranoside (IPTG).
   9710..9731    +  protein_bind   CAP binding site: CAP binding activates transcription in the presence of cAMP. E. coli catabolite activator protein
   9746..9776    +  promoter       lac promoter: promoter for the E. coli lac operon
   9784..9800    +  protein_bind   lac operator: The lac repressor binds to the lac operator to inhibit transcription in E. coli. This inhibition can be relieved by adding lactose or isopropyl-β-D-thiogalactopyranoside (IPTG). lac repressor encoded by lacI
   9845..9863    +  promoter       T3 promoter: promoter for bacteriophage T3 RNA polymerase
>Addgene plasmid #144444 | TFORF2968 | addgene full sequence | sequence record 407330 | Addgene NGS Result
TTAATGTAGTCTTATGCAATACTCTTGTAGTCTTGCAACATGGTAACGATGAGTTAGCAACATGCCTTAC
AAGGAGAGAAAAAGCACCGTGCATGCCGATTGGTGGAAGTAAGGTGGTACGATCGTGCCTTATTAGGAAG
GCAACAGACGGGTCTGACATGGATTGGACGAACCACTGAATTGCCGCATTGCAGAGATATTGTATTTAAG
TGCCTAGCTCGATACATAAACGGGTCTCTCTGGTTAGACCAGATCTGAGCCTGGGAGCTCTCTGGCTAAC
TAGGGAACCCACTGCTTAAGCCTCAATAAAGCTTGCCTTGAGTGCTTCAAGTAGTGTGTGCCCGTCTGTT
GTGTGACTCTGGTAACTAGAGATCCCTCAGACCCTTTTAGTCAGTGTGGAAAATCTCTAGCAGTGGCGCC
CGAACAGGGACTTGAAAGCGAAAGGGAAACCAGAGGAGCTCTCTCGACGCAGGACTCGGCTTGCTGAAGC
GCGCACGGCAAGAGGCGAGGGGCGGCGACTGGTGAGTACGCCAAAAATTTTGACTAGCGGAGGCTAGAAG
GAGAGAGATGGGTGCGAGAGCGTCAGTATTAAGCGGGGGAGAATTAGATCGCGATGGGAAAAAATTCGGT
TAAGGCCAGGGGGAAAGAAAAAATATAAATTAAAACATATAGTATGGGCAAGCAGGGAGCTAGAACGATT
CGCAGTTAATCCTGGCCTGTTAGAAACATCAGAAGGCTGTAGACAAATACTGGGACAGCTACAACCATCC
CTTCAGACAGGATCAGAAGAACTTAGATCATTATATAATACAGTAGCAACCCTCTATTGTGTGCATCAAA
GGATAGAGATAAAAGACACCAAGGAAGCTTTAGACAAGATAGAGGAAGAGCAAAACAAAAGTAAGACCAC
CGCACAGCAAGCGGCCGCTGATCTTCAGACCTGGAGGAGGAGATATGAGGGACAATTGGAGAAGTGAATT
ATATAAATATAAAGTAGTAAAAATTGAACCATTAGGAGTAGCACCCACCAAGGCAAAGAGAAGAGTGGTG
CAGAGAGAAAAAAGAGCAGTGGGAATAGGAGCTTTGTTCCTTGGGTTCTTGGGAGCAGCAGGAAGCACTA
TGGGCGCAGCGTCAATGACGCTGACGGTACAGGCCAGACAATTATTGTCTGGTATAGTGCAGCAGCAGAA
CAATTTGCTGAGGGCTATTGAGGCGCAACAGCATCTGTTGCAACTCACAGTCTGGGGCATCAAGCAGCTC
CAGGCAAGAATCCTGGCTGTGGAAAGATACCTAAAGGATCAACAGCTCCTGGGGATTTGGGGTTGCTCTG
GAAAACTCATTTGCACCACTGCTGTGCCTTGGAATGCTAGTTGGAGTAATAAATCTCTGGAACAGATTTG
GAATCACACGACCTGGATGGAGTGGGACAGAGAAATTAACAATTACACAAGCTTAATACACTCCTTAATT
GAAGAATCGCAAAACCAGCAAGAAAAGAATGAACAAGAATTATTGGAATTAGATAAATGGGCAAGTTTGT
GGAATTGGTTTAACATAACAAATTGGCTGTGGTATATAAAATTATTCATAATGATAGTAGGAGGCTTGGT
AGGTTTAAGAATAGTTTTTGCTGTACTTTCTATAGTGAATAGAGTTAGGCAGGGATATTCACCATTATCG
TTTCAGACCCACCTCCCAACCCCGAGGGGACCCATGCATTGCATCTCAATTAGTCAGCAACCAGGTGTGG
AAAGTCCCCAGGCTCCCCAGCAGGCAGAAGTATGCAAAGCATGCGTCTCAATTAGTCAGCAACCATAGTC
CCGCCCCTAACTCCGCCCATCCCGCCCCTAACTCCGCCCAGTTCCGCCCATTCTCCGCCCCATGGCTGAC
TAATTTTTTTTATTTATGCAGAGGCCGAGGCCGCCTCGGCCTCTGAGCTATTCCAGAAGTAGTGAGGAGG
CTTTTTTGGAGGCCTAGGCTTTTGCAAAAAGCTTTCTAGAGGTACCACCGGAGCTTACCATGACCGAGTA
CAAGCCCACGGTGCGCCTCGCCACCCGCGACGACGTCCCCAGGGCCGTACGCACCCTCGCCGCCGCGTTC
GCCGACTACCCCGCCACGCGCCACACCGTCGATCCGGACCGCCACATCGAGCGGGTCACCGAGCTGCAAG
AACTCTTCCTCACGCGCGTCGGGCTCGACATCGGCAAGGTGTGGGTCGCGGACGACGGCGCCGCCGTGGC
GGTCTGGACCACGCCGGAGAGCGTCGAAGCGGGGGCGGTGTTCGCCGAGATCGGCCCGCGCATGGCCGAG
TTGAGCGGTTCCCGGCTGGCCGCGCAGCAACAGATGGAAGGCCTCCTGGCGCCGCACCGGCCCAAGGAGC
CCGCGTGGTTCCTGGCCACCGTCGGCGTCTCGCCCGACCACCAGGGCAAGGGTCTGGGCAGCGCCGTCGT
GCTCCCCGGAGTGGAGGCGGCCGAGCGCGCCGGGGTGCCCGCCTTCCTGGAGACCTCCGCGCCCCGCAAC
CTCCCCTTCTACGAGCGGCTCGGCTTCACCGTCACCGCCGACGTCGAGGTGCCCGAAGGACCGCGCACCT
GGTGCATGACCCGCAAGCCCGGTGCCAGTTAACGAATTCTAGATCTTGAGACAAATGGCAGTATTCATCC
ACAATTTTAAAAGAAAAGGGGGGATTGGGGGGTACAGTGCAGGGGAAAGAATAGTAGACATAATAGCAAC
AGACATACAAACTAAAGAATTACAAAAACAAATTACAAAAATTCAAAATTTTCGGGTTTATTACAGGGAC
AGCAGAGATCCACTTTGGCGCCGGCTCGAGGCCTGCAGGTGCAAAGATGGATAAAGTTTTAAACAGAGAG
GAATCTTTGCAGCTAATGGACCTTCTAGGTCTTGAAAGGAGTGGGAATTGGCTCCGGTGCCCGTCAGTGG
GCAGAGCGCACATCGCCCACAGTCCCCGAGAAGTTGGGGGGAGGGGTCGGCAATTGAACCGGTGCCTAGA
GAAGGTGGCGCGGGGTAAACTGGGAAAGTGATGTCGTGTACTGGCTCCGCCTTTTTCCCGAGGGTGGGGG
AGAACCGTATATAAGTGCAGTAGTCGCCGTGAACGTTCTTTTTCGCAACGGGTTTGCCGCCAGAACACAG
GTAAGTGCCGTGTGTGGTTCCCGCGGGCCTGGCCTCTTTACGGGTTATGGCCCTTGCGTGCCTTGAATTA
CTTCCACCTGGCTGCAGTACGTGATTCTTGATCCCGAGCTTCGGGTTGGAAGTGGGTGGGAGAGTTCGAG
GCCTTGCGCTTAAGGAGCCCCTTCGCCTCGTGCTTGAGTTGAGGCCTGGCCTGGGCGCTGGGGCCGCCGC
GTGCGAATCTGGTGGCACCTTCGCGCCTGTCTCGCTGCTTTCGATAAGTCTCTAGCCATTTAAAATTTTT
GATGACCTGCTGCGACGCTTTTTTTCTGGCAAGATAGTCTTGTAAATGCGGGCCAAGATCTGCACACTGG
TATTTCGGTTTTTGGGGCCGCGGGCGGCGACGGGGCCCGTGCGTCCCAGCGCACATGTTCGGCGAGGCGG
GGCCTGCGAGCGCGGCCACCGAGAATCGGACGGGGGTAGTCTCAAGCTGGCCGGCCTGCTCTGGTGCCTG
GCCTCGCGCCGCCGTGTATCGCCCCGCCCTGGGCGGCAAGGCTGGCCCGGTCGGCACCAGTTGCGTGAGC
GGAAAGATGGCCGCTTCCCGGCCCTGCTGCAGGGAGCTCAAAATGGAGGACGCGGCGCTCGGGAGAGCGG
GCGGGTGAGTCACCCACACAAAGGAAAAGGGCCTTTCCGTCCTCAGCCGTCGCTTCATGTGACTCCACGG
AGTACCGGGCGCCGTCCAGGCACCTCGATTAGTTCTCGAGCTTTTGGAGTACGTCGTCTTTAGGTTGGGG
GGAGGGGTTTTATGCGATGGAGTTTCCCCACACTGAGTGGGTGGAGACTGAAGTTAGGCCAGCTTGGCAC
TTGATGTAATTCTCCTTGGAATTTGCCCTTTTTGAGTTTGGATCTTGGTTCATTCTCAAGCCTCAGACAG
TGGTTCAAAGTTTTTTTCTTCCATTTCAGGTGTCGTGAGGCTAGCATCGATTGATCAACAAGTTTGTACA
AAAAAGCAGGCTTCACCATGGCGGGCGAGAACCACCAGTGGCAGGGCAGCATCCTCTACAACATGCTTAT
GAGCGCGAAGCAAACGCGCGCGGCTCCTGAGGCTCCAGAGACGCGGCTGGTGGATCAGTGCTGGGGCTGT
TCGTGCGGCGATGAGCCCGGGGTGGGCAGAGAGGGGCTGCTGGGCGGGCGGAACGTGGCGCTCCTGTACC
GCTGCTGCTTTTGCGGTAAAGACCACCCACGGCAGGGCAGCATCCTCTACAGCATGCTGACGAGCGCAAA
GCAAACGTACGCGGCACCGAAGGCGCCCGAGGCGACGCTGGGTCCGTGCTGGGGCTGTTCGTGCGGCTCT
GATCCCGGGGTGGGCAGAGCGGGGCTTCCGGGTGGGCGGCCCGTGGCACTCCTGTACCGCTGCTGCTTTT
GTGGTGAAGACCACCCGCGGCAGGGCAGCATCCTCTACAGCTTGCTCACTAGCTCAAAGCAAACGCACGT
GGCTCCGGCAGCGCCCGAGGCACGACCAGGGGGCGCGTGGTGGGACCGCTCCTACTTCGCGCAGAGGCCA
GGGGGTAAAGAGGCGCTACCAGGCGGGCGGGCCACGGCGCTTCTGTACCGCTGCTGCTTTTGCGGTGAAG
ACCACCCGCAGCAGGGCAGCACCCTCTACTGCGTGCCCACGAGCACAAATCAAGCGCAGGCGGCTCCGGA
GGAGCGGCCGAGGGCCCCCTGGTGGGACACCTCCTCTGGTGCGCTGCGGCCGGTGGCGCTCAAGAGTCCA
CAGGTGGTCTGCGAGGCAGCCTCAGCGGGCCTGTTGAAGACGCTGCGCTTCGTCAAGTACTTGCCCTGCT
TCCAGGTGCTGCCCCTGGACCAGCAGCTGGTGCTGGTGCGCAACTGCTGGGCGTCCCTGCTCATGCTTGA
GCTGGCCCAGGACCGCTTGCAGTTCGAGACTGTGGAAGTCTCGGAGCCCAGCATGCTGCAGAAGATCCTC
ACCACCAGGCGGCGGGAGACCGGGGGCAACGAGCCACTGCCCGTGCCCACGCTGCAGCACCATTTGGCAC
CGCCGGCGGAGGCCAGGAAGGTGCCCTCCGCCTCCCAGGTCCAAGCCATCAAGTGCTTTCTTTCCAAATG
CTGGAGTCTGAACATCAGTACCAAGGAGTACGCCTACCTCAAGGGGACCGTGCTCTTTAACCCGGACGTG
CCGGGCCTGCAGTGCGTGAAGTACATTCAGGGACTCCAGTGGGGAACTCAGCAAATACTCAGTGAACACA
CCAGGATGACGCACCAAGGGCCCCATGACAGATTCATCGAACTTAATAGTACCCTTTTCCTGCTGAGATT
CATCAATGCCAATGTCATTGCTGAACTGTTCTTCAGGCCCATCATCGGCACAGTCAGCATGGATGATATG
ATGCTGGAAATGCTCTGTACAAAGATAGACCCAGCTTTCTTGTACAAAGTGGTTGATATCGGTAAGCCTA
TCCCTAACCCTCTCCTCGGTCTCGATTCTACGTAGTAATGAACTAGTCCGTAACTTGAAAGTATTTCGAT
TTCTTGGCTTTATATATCTTGTGGAAAGGACGAACCTTTTGTGTGCTGGGTAGGTTTACGCGTTAAGTCG
ACAATCAACCTCTGGATTACAAAATTTGTGAAAGATTGACTGGTATTCTTAACTATGTTGCTCCTTTTAC
GCTATGTGGATACGCTGCTTTAATGCCTTTGTATCATGCTATTGCTTCCCGTATGGCTTTCATTTTCTCC
TCCTTGTATAAATCCTGGTTGCTGTCTCTTTATGAGGAGTTGTGGCCCGTTGTCAGGCAACGTGGCGTGG
TGTGCACTGTGTTTGCTGACGCAACCCCCACTGGTTGGGGCATTGCCACCACCTGTCAGCTCCTTTCCGG
GACTTTCGCTTTCCCCCTCCCTATTGCCACGGCGGAACTCATCGCCGCCTGCCTTGCCCGCTGCTGGACA
GGGGCTCGGCTGTTGGGCACTGACAATTCCGTGGTGTTGTCGGGGAAATCATCGTCCTTTCCTTGGCTGC
TCGCCTGTGTTGCCACCTGGATTCTGCGCGGGACGTCCTTCTGCTACGTCCCTTCGGCCCTCAATCCAGC
GGACCTTCCTTCCCGCGGCCTGCTGCCGGCTCTGCGGCCTCTTCCGCGTCTTCGCCTTCGCCCTCAGACG
AGTCGGATCTCCCTTTGGGCCGCCTCCCCGCGTCGACTTTAAGACCAATGACTTACAAGGCAGCTGTAGA
TCTTAGCCACTTTTTAAAAGAAAAGGGGGGACTGGAAGGGCTAATTCACTCCCAACGAAGACAAGATCTG
CTTTTTGCTTGTACTGGGTCTCTCTGGTTAGACCAGATCTGAGCCTGGGAGCTCTCTGGCTAACTAGGGA
ACCCACTGCTTAAGCCTCAATAAAGCTTGCCTTGAGTGCTTCAAGTAGTGTGTGCCCGTCTGTTGTGTGA
CTCTGGTAACTAGAGATCCCTCAGACCCTTTTAGTCAGTGTGGAAAATCTCTAGCAGTACGTATAGTAGT
TCATGTCATCTTATTATTCAGTATTTATAACTTGCAAAGAAATGAATATCAGAGAGTGAGAGGAACTTGT
TTATTGCAGCTTATAATGGTTACAAATAAAGCAATAGCATCACAAATTTCACAAATAAAGCATTTTTTTC
ACTGCATTCTAGTTGTGGTTTGTCCAAACTCATCAATGTATCTTATCATGTCTGGCTCTAGCTATCCCGC
CCCTAACTCCGCCCATCCCGCCCCTAACTCCGCCCAGTTCCGCCCATTCTCCGCCCCATGGCTGACTAAT
TTTTTTTATTTATGCAGAGGCCGAGGCCGCCTCGGCCTCTGAGCTATTCCAGAAGTAGTGAGGAGGCTTT
TTTGGAGGCCTAGGGACGTACCCAATTCGCCCTATAGTGAGTCGTATTACGCGCGCTCACTGGCCGTCGT
TTTACAACGTCGTGACTGGGAAAACCCTGGCGTTACCCAACTTAATCGCCTTGCAGCACATCCCCCTTTC
GCCAGCTGGCGTAATAGCGAAGAGGCCCGCACCGATCGCCCTTCCCAACAGTTGCGCAGCCTGAATGGCG
AATGGG
[124 nt withheld, positions 7217-7340]
C
[91 nt withheld, positions 7342-7432]
A
[49 nt withheld, positions 7434-7482]
CCTTTGACGTTGGAGTCCACGTTCTTT
[37 nt withheld, positions 7510-7546]
ACCCTATCTCGGTCTATTCTTTTGATTTATAAGGGATTTTGCCGATTTCGGCCTATTGGTTAAAAAATGA
GCTGATTTAACAAAAATTTAACGCGAATTTTAACAAAATATTAACGCTTACAATTTAGGTGGCACTTTTC
GGGGAAATGTGCGCGGAACCCCTATTTGTTTATTTTTCTAAATACATTCAAATATGTATCCGCTCATGAG
ACAATAACCCTGATAAATGCTTCAATAATATTGAAAAAGGAAGAGTATGAGTATTCAACATTTCCGTGTC
GCCCTTATTCCCTTTTTTGCGGCATTTTGCCTTCCTGTTTTTGCTCACCCAGAAACGCTGGTGAAAGTAA
AAGATGCTGAAGATCAGTTGGGTGCACGAGTGGGTTACATCGAACTGGATCTCAACAGCGGTAAGATCCT
TGAGAGTTTTCGCCCCGAAGAACGTTTTCCAATGATGAGCACTTTTAAAGTTCTGCTATGTGGCGCGGTA
TTATCCCGTATTGACGCCGGGCAAGAGCAACTCGGTCGCCGCATACACTATTCTCAGAATGACTTGGTTG
AGTACTCACCAGTCACAGAAAAGCATCTTACGGATGGCATGACAGTAAGAGAATTATGCAGTGCTGCCAT
AACCATGAGTGATAACACTGCGGCCAACTTACTTCTGACAACGATCGGAGGACCGAAGGAGCTAACCGCT
TTTTTGCACAACATGGGGGATCATGTAACTCGCCTTGATCGTTGGGAACCGGAGCTGAATGAAGCCATAC
CAAACGACGAGCGTGACACCACGATGCCTGTAGCAATGGCAACAACGTTGCGCAAACTATTAACTGGCGA
ACTACTTACTCTAGCTTCCCGGCAACAATTAATAGACTGGATGGAGGCGGATAAAGTTGCAGGACCACTT
CTGCGCTCGGCCCTTCCGGCTGGCTGGTTTATTGCTGATAAATCTGGAGCCGGTGAGCGTGGGTCTCGCG
GTATCATTGCAGCACTGGGGCCAGATGGTAAGCCCTCCCGTATCGTAGTTATCTACACGACGGGGAGTCA
GGCAACTATGGATGAACGAAATAGACAGATCGCTGAGATAGGTGCCTCACTGATTAAGCATTGGTAACTG
TCAGACCAAGTTTACTCATATATACTTTAGATTGATTTAAAACTTCATTTTTAATTTAAAAGGATCTAGG
TGAAGATCCTTTTTGATAATCTCATGACCAAAATCCCTTAACGTGAGTTTTCGTTCCACTGAGCGTCAGA
CCCCGTAGAAAAGATCAAAGGATCTTCTTGAGATCCTTTTTTTCTGCGCGTAATCTGCTGCTTGCAAACA
AAAAAACCACCGCTACCAGCGGTGGTTTGTTTGCCGGATCAAGAGCTACCAACTCTTTTTCCGAAGGTAA
CTGGCTTCAGCAGAGCGCAGATACCAAATACTGTTCTTCTAGTGTAGCCGTAGTTAGGCCACCACTTCAA
GAACTCTGTAGCACCGCCTACATACCTCGCTCTGCTAATCCTGTTACCAGTGGCTGCTGCCAGTGGCGAT
AAGTCGTGTCTTACCGGGTTGGACTCAAGACGATAGTTACCGGATAAGGCGCAGCGGTCGGGCTGAACGG
GGGGTTCGTGCACACAGCCCAGCTTGGAGCGAACGACCTACACCGAACTGAGATACCTACAGCGTGAGCT
ATGAGAAAGCGCCACGCTTCCCGAAGGGAGAAAGGCGGACAGGTATCCGGTAAGCGGCAGGGTCGGAACA
GGAGAGCGCACGAGGGAGCTTCCAGGGGGAAACGCCTGGTATCTTTATAGTCCTGTCGGGTTTCGCCACC
TCTGACTTGAGCGTCGATTTTTGTGATGCTCGTCAGGGGGGCGGAGCCTATGGAAAAACGCCAGCAACGC
GGCCTTTTTACGGTTCCTGGCCTTTTGCTGGCCTTTTGCTCACATGTTCTTTCCTGCGTTATCCCCTGAT
TCTGTGGATAACCGTATTACCGCCTTTGAGTGAGCTGATACCGCTCGCCGCAGCCGAACGACCGAGCGCA
GCGAGTCAGTGAGCGAGGAAGCGGAAGAGCGCCCAATACGCAAACCGCCTCTCCCCGCGCGTTGGCCGAT
TCATTAATGCAGCTGGCACGACAGGTTTCCCGACTGGAAAGCGGGCAGTGAGCGCAACGCAATTAATGTG
AGTTAGCTCACTCATTAGGCACCCCAGGCTTTACACTTTATGCTTCCGGCTCGTATGTTGTGTGGAATTG
TGAGCGGATAACAATTTCACACAGGAAACAGCTATGACCATGATTACGCCAAGCGCGCAATTAACCCTCA
CTAAAGGGAACAAAAGCTGGAGCTGCAAGC
