>Addgene plasmid #144444 | TFORF2968 | depositor partial sequence | sequence record 285447 | Insert
ATCGATTGATCAACAAGTTTGTACAAAAAAGCAGGCTTCACCATGGCGGGCGAGAACCACCAGTGGCAGG
GCAGCATCCTCTACAACATGCTTATGAGCGCGAAGCAAACGCGCGCGGCTCCTGAGGCTCCAGAGACGCG
GCTGGTGGATCAGTGCTGGGGCTGTTCGTGCGGCGATGAGCCCGGGGTGGGCAGAGAGGGGCTGCTGGGC
GGGCGGAACGTGGCGCTCCTGTACCGCTGCTGCTTTTGCGGTAAAGACCACCCACGGCAGGGCAGCATCC
TCTACAGCATGCTGACGAGCGCAAAGCAAACGTACGCGGCACCGAAGGCGCCCGAGGCGACGCTGGGTCC
GTGCTGGGGCTGTTCGTGCGGCTCTGATCCCGGGGTGGGCAGAGCGGGGCTTCCGGGTGGGCGGCCCGTG
GCACTCCTGTACCGCTGCTGCTTTTGTGGTGAAGACCACCCGCGGCAGGGCAGCATCCTCTACAGCTTGC
TCACTAGCTCAAAGCAAACGCACGTGGCTCCGGCAGCGCCCGAGGCACGACCAGGGGGCGCGTGGTGGGA
CCGCTCCTACTTCGCGCAGAGGCCAGGGGGTAAAGAGGCGCTACCAGGCGGGCGGGCCACGGCGCTTCTG
TACCGCTGCTGCTTTTGCGGTGAAGACCACCCGCAGCAGGGCAGCACCCTCTACTGCGTGCCCACGAGCA
CAAATCAAGCGCAGGCGGCTCCGGAGGAGCGGCCGAGGGCCCCCTGGTGGGACACCTCCTCTGGTGCGCT
GCGGCCGGTGGCGCTCAAGAGTCCACAGGTGGTCTGCGAGGCAGCCTCAGCGGGCCTGTTGAAGACGCTG
CGCTTCGTCAAGTACTTGCCCTGCTTCCAGGTGCTGCCCCTGGACCAGCAGCTGGTGCTGGTGCGCAACT
GCTGGGCGTCCCTGCTCATGCTTGAGCTGGCCCAGGACCGCTTGCAGTTCGAGACTGTGGAAGTCTCGGA
GCCCAGCATGCTGCAGAAGATCCTCACCACCAGGCGGCGGGAGACCGGGGGCAACGAGCCACTGCCCGTG
CCCACGCTGCAGCACCATTTGGCACCGCCGGCGGAGGCCAGGAAGGTGCCCTCCGCCTCCCAGGTCCAAG
CCATCAAGTGCTTTCTTTCCAAATGCTGGAGTCTGAACATCAGTACCAAGGAGTACGCCTACCTCAAGGG
GACCGTGCTCTTTAACCCGGACGTGCCGGGCCTGCAGTGCGTGAAGTACATTCAGGGACTCCAGTGGGGA
ACTCAGCAAATACTCAGTGAACACACCAGGATGACGCACCAAGGGCCCCATGACAGATTCATCGAACTTA
ATAGTACCCTTTTCCTGCTGAGATTCATCAATGCCAATGTCATTGCTGAACTGTTCTTCAGGCCCATCAT
CGGCACAGTCAGCATGGATGATATGATGCTGGAAATGCTCTGTACAAAGATAGACCCAGCTTTCTTGTAC
AAAGTGGTTGATATCGGTAAGCCTATCCCTAACCCTCTCCTCGGTCTCGATTCTACGTAGTAATGAACTA
GTCCGTAACTTGAAAGTATTTCGATTTCTTGGCTTTATATATCTTGTGGAAAGGACGAACCTTTTGTGTG
CTGGGTAGGTTT
