>Addgene plasmid #144444 | TFORF2968 | depositor partial sequence | sequence record 285448 | Barcode
ACCTTTTGTGTGCTGGGTAGGTTT
